>Addgene plasmid #63636 | pCfB2989 | depositor full sequence | sequence record 148848 | pCfB2989 sequence 5456 bps
CGTGCGATCGCGTGCATTCATCCGCTCTAACCGAAAAGGAAGGAGTTAGACAACCTGAAGTCTAGGTCCC
TATTTATTTTTTTATAGTTATGTTAGTATTAAGAACGTTATTTATATTTCAAATTTTTCTTTTTTTTCTG
TACAGACGCGTGTACGCATGTAACATTATACTGAAAACCTTGCTTGAGAAGGTTTTGGGACGCTCGAAGA
TCGCGTCAGCTGAAGCTTCGTACGCTGCAGGTCGACAACCCTTAATATAACTTCGTATAATGTATGCTAT
ACGAAGTTATTAGGTCTAGAGATCCCAATACAACAGATCACGTGATCTTTTTGTAAGATGAAGTTGAAGT
AGTGTTGCACCGTGCCAATGCAGGTGGCTATTAGATTAAATATGTGATTTGTTCTATTAAGTTTCCTGTA
TAATTACAAATGAATAACGAAATGAGACAAAGAAGAGAACCAATTTTTACAAGCATGGGGAGCGCTGATT
CTCTTTTGGTACGCTTCCCATCCAGCATTTCTGTATCTTTCACCTTCAACCTTAGGATCTCTACCCTTGG
CGAAAAGTCCTCTGCCAACAATGATGATATCTGATCCACCACTTACAACTTCGTCGACGGTTCTGTACTG
CTGACCCAATGCATCGCCTTTGTCGTCTAAACCTACACCTGGGGTCATGATTAGCCAATCAAACCCTTCT
TCTCTTCCTCCCATATCGTTCTGAGCAATGAACCCAATAACGAAATCTTTATCACTCTTTGCAATATCAA
CGGTACCCTTAGTATATTCACCGTGTGCTAGAGAACCCTTGGAAGATAATTCAGCAAGCATCAATAATCC
CCTTGGTTCTTTGGTGACCTCTTGCGCACCTTGTTTCAAGCCAGCAACAATACCAGCACCAGTAACCCCG
TGGGCGTTGGTGATATCAGACCATTCTGCGATACGGTAAACGCCCGATGTATATTGTAATTTGACTGTGT
TACCGATATCGGCGAATTTTCTGTCCTCAAATATCAAGAACTTGTATTTCTCTGCCAATGCTTTCAATGG
AACGACAGTACCCTCATAACTGAAATCATCCAAGATATCAACGTGTGTTTTCAAAAGGCAAATGTATGGA
CCCAACGTTTCAACAAGTTTCAATAGCTCATCAGTCGAACGAACGTCAAGAGAAGCACACAAATTGGTTT
TCTTTTCATCCATTAAACGTAAAAGTTTCGATGCAACCGGACTTGCATGAGTCTCAGCTCTACTGGTATA
TGATTTTGTGGACATGGTGCAACTAATTGACGGGAGTGTATTGACGCTGGCGTACTGGCTTTCACAAAAT
GGCCCAATCACAACCACATCTTAGATAGTTGAAATGACTTTAGATAACATCAATTGAGATGAGCTTAATC
ATGTCAAAGCTAAAAGTGTCACCATGAACGACAATTCTTAAGCAAATCACGTGATATAGATCCACGAATA
ACCACCATTTGATGCTCGAGGCAAGTAATGTGTGTAAAAAAATGCGTTACCACCATCCAATGCAGACCGA
TCTTCTACCCAGAATCACATATATTTATGTACCGAGTACCTTTTTTCTATCTTCCAATTGCTTCTCCCAT
ATGATTGTCTCCGTAAGCTCGAAATTTCTAAGTTGGATTTTAATCTTCACGCAGGATGACAGTTCGATGA
GCTTCTGAGGAGTGTTTAGAACATAATCAGTTTATCCATGGTCTATCTCTTCTTGTCGCTTTTTCTCCTC
GATAGAACCTAAATAAAACGAGCTCTCGAGAACCCTTAATATAACTTCGTATAATGTATGCTATACGAAG
TTATTAGGTGATATCAGATCCACTAGTGGCCTATGCACCCAATTCGCCCTATAGTGAGTCGTATTACGCG
CGCTCACTGGCCGTCGTTTTACAACGTCGTGACTGGGAAAACCCTGGCGTTACCCCTGCAGGACAGACGT
CATTAGTGCTGAGGCATTAATTGATCAAAAACGGAATGAGGAATAATCGTAATATTAGTATGTAGAAATA
TAGATTCCATTTTGAGGATTCCTATATCCTCGAGGAGAACTTCTAGTGTATATTCTGTATACCTAATATT
ATAGCCTTTATCAACAATGGAATCCCAACAATTATCTAATTACCCACAAATTTCTCAAGATCTGCGGCCG
CACTCAGACCTGAAGTGAAGTTCCTATACTTTCTAGAGAATAGGAACTTCTATAGTGAGTCGAATAAGGG
CGACACAAAATTTATTCTAAATGCATAATAAATACTGATAACATCTTATAGTTTGTATTATATTTTGTAT
TATCGTTGACATGTATAATTTTGATATCAAAAACTGATTTTCCCTTTATTATTTTCGAGATTTATTTTCT
TAATTCTCTTTAACAAACTAGAAATATTGTATATACAAAAAATCATAAATAATAGATGAATAGTTTAATT
ATAGGTGTTCATCAATCGAAAAAGCAACGTATCTTATTTAAAGTGCGTTGCTTTTTTCTCATTTATAAGG
TTAAATAATTCTCATATATCAAGCAAAGTGACAGGCGCCCTTAAATATTCTGACAAATGCTCTTTCCCTA
AACTCCCCCCATAAAAAAACCCGCCGAAGCGGGTTTTTACGTTATTTGCGGATTAACGATTACTCGTTAT
CAGAACCGCCCAGGGGGCCCGAGCTTAAGACTGGCCGTCGTTTTACAACACAGAAAGAGTTTGTAGAAAC
GCAAAAAGGCCATCCGTCAGGGGCCTTCTGCTTAGTTTGATGCCTGGCAGTTCCCTACTCTCGCCTTCCG
CTTCCTCGCTCACTGACTCGCTGCGCTCGGTCGTTCGGCTGCGGCGAGCGGTATCAGCTCACTCAAAGGC
GGTAATACGGTTATCCACAGAATCAGGGGATAACGCAGGAAAGAACATGTGAGCAAAAGGCCAGCAAAAG
GCCAGGAACCGTAAAAAGGCCGCGTTGCTGGCGTTTTTCCATAGGCTCCGCCCCCCTGACGAGCATCACA
AAAATCGACGCTCAAGTCAGAGGTGGCGAAACCCGACAGGACTATAAAGATACCAGGCGTTTCCCCCTGG
AAGCTCCCTCGTGCGCTCTCCTGTTCCGACCCTGCCGCTTACCGGATACCTGTCCGCCTTTCTCCCTTCG
GGAAGCGTGGCGCTTTCTCATAGCTCACGCTGTAGGTATCTCAGTTCGGTGTAGGTCGTTCGCTCCAAGC
TGGGCTGTGTGCACGAACCCCCCGTTCAGCCCGACCGCTGCGCCTTATCCGGTAACTATCGTCTTGAGTC
CAACCCGGTAAGACACGACTTATCGCCACTGGCAGCAGCCACTGGTAACAGGATTAGCAGAGCGAGGTAT
GTAGGCGGTGCTACAGAGTTCTTGAAGTGGTGGGCTAACTACGGCTACACTAGAAGAACAGTATTTGGTA
TCTGCGCTCTGCTGAAGCCAGTTACCTTCGGAAAAAGAGTTGGTAGCTCTTGATCCGGCAAACAAACCAC
CGCTGGTAGCGGTGGTTTTTTTGTTTGCAAGCAGCAGATTACGCGCAGAAAAAAAGGATCTCAAGAAGAT
CCTTTGATCTTTTCTACGGGGTCTGACGCTCAGTGGAACGACGCGCGCGTAACTCACGTTAAGGGATTTT
GGTCATGAGCTTGCGCCGTCCCGTCAAGTCAGCGTAATGCTCTGCTTTTACCAATGCTTAATCAGTGAGG
CACCTATCTCAGCGATCTGTCTATTTCGTTCATCCATAGTTGCCTGACTCCCCGTCGTGTAGATAACTAC
GATACGGGAGGGCTTACCATCTGGCCCCAGCGCTGCGATGATACCGCGAGAACCACGCTCACCGGCTCCG
GATTTATCAGCAATAAACCAGCCAGCCGGAAGGGCCGAGCGCAGAAGTGGTCCTGCAACTTTATCCGCCT
CCATCCAGTCTATTAATTGTTGCCGGGAAGCTAGAGTAAGTAGTTCGCCAGTTAATAGTTTGCGCAACGT
TGTTGCCATCGCTACAGGCATCGTGGTGTCACGCTCGTCGTTTGGTATGGCTTCATTCAGCTCCGGTTCC
CAACGATCAAGGCGAGTTACATGATCCCCCATGTTGTGCAAAAAAGCGGTTAGCTCCTTCGGTCCTCCGA
TCGTTGTCAGAAGTAAGTTGGCCGCAGTGTTATCACTCATGGTTATGGCAGCACTGCATAATTCTCTTAC
TGTCATGCCATCCGTAAGATGCTTTTCTGTGACTGGTGAGTACTCAACCAAGTCATTCTGAGAATAGTGT
ATGCGGCGACCGAGTTGCTCTTGCCCGGCGTCAATACGGGATAATACCGCGCCACATAGCAGAACTTTAA
AAGTGCTCATCATTGGAAAACGTTCTTCGGGGCGAAAACTCTCAAGGATCTTACCGCTGTTGAGATCCAG
TTCGATGTAACCCACTCGTGCACCCAACTGATCTTCAGCATCTTTTACTTTCACCAGCGTTTCTGGGTGA
GCAAAAACAGGAAGGCAAAATGCCGCAAAAAAGGGAATAAGGGCGACACGGAAATGTTGAATACTCATAT
TCTTCCTTTTTCAATATTATTGAAGCATTTATCAGGGTTATTGTCTCATGAGCGGATACATATTTGAATG
TATTTAGAAAAATAAACAAATAGGGGTCAGTGTTACAACCAATTAACCAATTCTGAACATTATCGCGAGC
CCATTTATACCTGAATATGGCTCATAACACCCCTTGTTTGCCTGGCGGCAGTAGCGCGGTGGTCCCACCT
GACCCCATGCCGAACTCAGAAGTGAAACGCCGTAGCGCCGATGGTAGTGTGGGGACTCCCCATGCGAGAG
TAGGGAACTGCCAGGCATCAAATAAAACGAAAGGCTCAGTCGAAAGACTGGGCCTTTCGCCCGGGCTAAT
TATGGGGTGTCGCCCTTATTCGACTCTATAGTGAAGTTCCTATTCTCTAGAAAGTATAGGAACTTCTGAA
GTGGGGATTTAAAGTCGGTGTCCGCGCTGAGGGTTTAATGGCGCGCCGCGGCCGCCCGCGGTGTTGGAAT
AAAAATCCACTATCGTCTATCAACTAATAGTTATATTATCAATATATTATCATATACGGTGTTAAGATGA
TGACATAAGTTATGAGAAGCTGTCATCGAAGTTAGAGGAAGCTGAAGTGCAAGGATTGATAATGTAATAG
GATCAATGAATATAAACATATGCTAGCATTAAGTCCTCAGCGAGCACGCTGCTTCATGGAATGCGTGCGA
TGAGCGACCTCATGCTATACCTGAGAAAGCAACCTGACCTACAGGAAAGAGTTACTCAAGAATAAGAATT
TTCGTTTTAAAACCTAAGAGTCACTTTAAAATTTGTATACACTTATTTTTTTTATAACTTATTTAATAAT
AAAAATCATAAATCATAAGAAATTCGCTTATTTAGAAGTGTCAACAACGTATCTACCAACGGAATG
Features (pLannotate 1.2.2; 20 found; start..end, strand, type, name):
     20..209     +  terminator     CYC1 terminator: S. cerevisiae CYC1; transcription terminator for CYC1
    257..290     -  protein_bind   loxP: Cre-mediated recombination occurs in the 8-bp core sequence (GCATACAT). Cre recombinase
    490..1275    -  CDS            URA3: PYRF_YEAST - Experimental evidence at protein level: Swiss-Prot protein existence level 1. From Saccharomyces cerevisiae (strain ATCC 204508 / S288c) (Baker's yeast).
   1791..1824    -  protein_bind   loxP: Cre-mediated recombination occurs in the 8-bp core sequence (GCATACAT). Cre recombinase
   1868..1886    -  promoter       T7 promoter: promoter for bacteriophage T7 RNA polymerase
   1894..1945    +  CDS            lacZα (fragment): LacZα fragment of β-galactosidase; lacZ fragment
   2003..2101    +  CDS            YE38A_YEAST: Protein predicted: Swiss-Prot protein existence level 4. From Saccharomyces cerevisiae (strain ATCC 204508 / S288c) (Baker's yeast).
   2187..2220    -  protein_bind   FRT (minimal): supports FLP-mediated excision but not integration (Turan and Bode, 2011) FLP recombinase from the Saccharomyces cerevisiae 2μ plasmid
   2690..2709    +  CDS            lacZα (fragment): LacZα fragment of β-galactosidase; lacZ fragment
   2734..2751    -  terminator     rrnB T2 terminator (fragment): transcription terminator T2 from the E. coli rrnB gene
   2976..3564    -  rep_origin     ori: high-copy-number ColE1/pMB1/pBR322/pUC origin of replication
   3688..4548    -  CDS            AmpR: β-lactamase; bla; confers resistance to ampicillin, carbenicillin, and related antibiotics
   4551..4647    -  promoter       AmpR promoter (fragment): bla
   4677..4701    -  CDS            KanR (fragment): aminoglycoside phosphotransferase; aph(3')-Ia; confers resistance to kanamycin
   4730..4845    +  ncRNA          5S rRNA: Accession: RF00001 - 5S ribosomal RNA
   4849..4889    +  terminator     rrnB T1 terminator (fragment): transcription terminator T1 from the E. coli rrnB gene
   4933..4966    +  protein_bind   FRT (minimal): supports FLP-mediated excision but not integration (Turan and Bode, 2011) FLP recombinase from the Saccharomyces cerevisiae 2μ plasmid
   5027..5104    +  CDS            YD340_YEAST (fragment): Protein uncertain: Swiss-Prot protein existence level 5. From Saccharomyces cerevisiae (strain ATCC 204508 / S288c) (Baker's yeast).
   5105..5194    -  CDS            YD34A_YEAST (fragment): Protein predicted: Swiss-Prot protein existence level 4. From Saccharomyces cerevisiae (strain ATCC 204508 / S288c) (Baker's yeast).
   5252..5417    -  terminator     ADH1 terminator: S. cerevisiae ADH1; transcription terminator for the S. cerevisiae alcohol dehydrogenase 1 (ADH1) gene
