[The description below was written by a language model from this plasmid's Addgene catalogue record and pLannotate feature annotations shown in this document.]
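Description:
pCfB2989 is an empty-backbone yeast integrative vector from the EasyCloneMulti set, designed for simultaneous, multi-copy genomic integration in Saccharomyces cerevisiae at sites sharing homology with Ty retrotransposon consensus sequences. In E. coli it is maintained through a high-copy pUC/ColE1-type origin and selected with ampicillin via the β-lactamase gene. No yeast replication origin is annotated, consistent with a plasmid that must integrate to persist. The catalogue purpose names the target as Ty1Cons1, whereas the depositor's feature list labels the two homology arms "Consensus TY2" 5' and 3'. The record does not resolve this discrepancy. The automated annotation only picks up short hits to yeast transposon-related open reading frames in those regions.

The cloning site is a USER (uracil excision-based) cassette flanked by the ADH1 and CYC1 terminators facing in from either side. This lets one or two promoter–gene units be inserted, since the vector itself supplies no promoter. Next to it lies the Kluyveromyces lactis URA3 marker with its own promoter and terminator, which complements uracil auxotrophy. According to the depositor's list the marker carries a degradation tag. A destabilised marker protein would be expected to favour cells carrying many integrated copies, although the record does not spell out this rationale. Two loxP sites bracket the marker so that Cre recombinase can excise it and URA3 can be reused in later rounds of engineering. The annotation also detects minimal FRT sites, rrnB terminator fragments, a T7 promoter and lacZα remnants in the backbone, which appear to be carry-over and have no stated function.
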