Addgene plasmid #63636: pCfB2989
Purpose: (Empty Backbone) pCfB2989 is a vector for multiple integrations at sites sharing homology with Ty1Cons1. The selective marker is Kl.URA3. Additionally it contains a USER cassette.
Depositing lab: Irina Borodina & Jerome Maury. Depositing organization: Danmarks Tekniske Universitet. Publication: EasyCloneMulti: A Set of Vectors for Simultaneous and Multiple Genomic Integrations in Saccharomyces cerevisiae. Maury J, Germann SM, Baallal Jacobsen SA, Jensen NB, Kildegaard KR, Herrgard MJ, Schneider K, Koza A, Forster J, Nielsen J, Borodina I. PLoS One. 2016 Mar 2;11(3):e0150394. doi: 10.1371/journal.pone.0150394. eCollection 2016. PONE-D-15-45506 PubMed 26934490.
Backbone
  Vector backbone: see publication
  Vector type: Yeast Expression, Cre/Lox
  Promoter: none
  Selectable markers: URA3
Growth in bacteria
  Bacterial resistance: Ampicillin, 100 μg/mL
  Growth temperature: 37°C
  Growth strain: DH5alpha
  Copy number: Unknown
Gene/Insert
  Cloning method: Unknown
  Sequencing primers: 5′ unknown
Terms and licenses: Academic/Nonprofit Terms; Industry Terms: Not Available to Industry
Depositor comments: These vectors combine the advantage of efficient uracil excision reaction-based cloning (USER) and Cre-LoxP-mediated marker recycling system. Please see previous FEMS Yeast Research paper for more details: http://femsyr.oxfordjournals.org/content/14/2/238 Feature list: USER cassette 1..14 T CYC1 20..190 loxP 238..297 T URA3 298..420 Degradation tag 421..471 K. l. URA3 472..1272 P_K. l. URA3 1273..1771 loxP 1788..1821 Consensus TY2 3' 1961..2147 pUC ori 2934..3577 AmpR 3680..4538 Consensus TY2 5' 4982..5210 T ADH1 5237..5431
How to cite: pCfB2989 was a gift from Irina Borodina & Jerome Maury (Addgene plasmid # 63636 ; http://n2t.net/addgene:63636 ; RRID:Addgene_63636)
