>Addgene plasmid #63636 | pCfB2989 | addgene partial sequence | sequence record 148819 | L4440 5'-AGCGAGTCAGTGAGCGAG-3'
CATCAAACTAAGCAGAAGGCCCCTGACGGATGGCCTTTTTGCGTTTCTACAAACTCTTTCTGTGTTGTAA
AACGACGGCCAGTCTTAAGCTCGGGCCCCCTGGGCGGTTCTGATAACGAGTAATCGTTAATCCGCAAATA
ACGTAAAAACCCGCTTCGGCGGGTTTTTTTATGGGGGGAGTTTAGGGAAAGAGCATTTGTCAGAATATTT
AAGGGCGCCTGTCACTTTGCTTGATATATGAGAATTATTTAACCTTATAAATGAGAAAAAAGCAACGCAC
TTTAAATAAGATACGTTGCTTTTTCGATTGATGAACACCTATAATTAAACTATTCATCTATTATTTATGA
TTTTTTGTATATACAATATTTCTAGTTTGTTAAAGAGAATTAAGAAAATAAATCTCGAAAATAATAAAGG
GAAAATCAGTTTTTGATATCAAAATTATACATGTCAACGATAATACAAAATATAATACAAACTATAAGAT
GTTATCAGTATTTATTATGCATTTAGAATAAATTTTGTGTCGCCCTTATTCGACTCACTATAGAAGTTCC
TATTCTCTAGAAAGTATAGGAACTTCACTTCAGGTCTGAGTGCGGCCGCAGATCTTGAGAAATTTGTGGG
TAATTAGATAATTGTTGGGATTCCATTGTTGATAAAGGCTATAATATTAGGTATACAGAATATACACTAG
AAGTTCTCCTCGAGGATATAGGAATCCTCAAAATGGAATCTATATTTCTACATACTAATATTACGATTAT
TCCTCATTCCGTTTTTGATCAATTAATGCCTCAGCACTAATGACGTCTGTCCTGCAGGGGTAACGCCAGG
GTTTTCCCAGTCACGACGTTGTAAAACGACGGCCAGTGAGCGCGCGTAATACGACTCACTATAGGGCGAA
TTGGGTGCATAGGCCACTAGTGGATCTGATATCACCTAATAACTTCGTATAGCATACATTATACGAAGTT
ATATTAAGGG
