>Addgene plasmid #63636 | pCfB2989 | addgene partial sequence | sequence record 148822 | pHybLex_rev 5'-GAGTCACTTTAAAATTTGTATACAC-3'
TTATTTAATAATAAAAATCATAAATCATAAGAAATTCGCTTATTTAGAAGTGTCAACAACGTATCTACCA
ACGGAATGCGTGCGATCGCGTGCATTCATCCGCTCTAACCGAAAAGGAAGGAGTTAGACAACCTGAAGTC
TAGGTCCCTATTTATTTTTTTATAGTTATGTTAGTATTAAGAACGTTATTTATATTTCAAATTTTTCTTT
TTTTTCTGTACAGACGCGTGTACGCATGTAACATTATACTGAAAACCTTGCTTGAGAAGGTTTTGGGACG
CTCGAAGATCGCGTCAGCTGAAGCTTCGTACGCTGCAGGTCGACAACCCTTAATATAACTTCGTATAATG
TATGCTATACGAAGTTATTAGGTCTAGAGATCCCAATACAACAGATCACGTGATCTTTTTGTAAGATGAA
GTTGAAGTAGTGTTGCACCGTGCCAATGCAGGTGGCTATTAGATTAAATATGTGATTTGTTCTATTAAGT
TTCCTGTATAATTACAAATGAATAACGAAATGAGACAAAGAAGAGAACCAATTTTTACAAGCATGGGGAG
CGCTGATTCTCTTTTGGTACGCTTCCCATCCAGCATTTCTGTATCTTTCACCTTCAACCTTAGGATCTCT
ACCCTTGGCGAAAAGTCCTCTGCCAACAATGATGATATCTGATCCACCACTTACAACTTCGTCGACGGTT
CTGTACTGCTGACCCAATGCATCGCCTTTGTCGTCTAAACCTACACCTGGGGTCATGATTAGCCAATCAA
ACCCTTCTTCTCTTCCTCCCATATCGTTCTGAGCAATGAACCCAATAACGAAATCTTTATCACTCTTTGC
AATATCAACGGTACCCTTAGTATATTCACCGTGTGCTAGAGAACCCTTGGAAGATAATTCAGCAAGCATC
AATAATCCCCTTGGTTCTTTGGTGACCTCTTGCGCACCTTGTTTCAAGCCAGCAACAATACCAGCACCAG
TAACCCCGTGGGCGTTGGTGATATC
